Addgene plasmid #194017: pAAV-U6-sgRNA(CTRL)-CMV-eGFP
Purpose: Expresses a gRNA that targets the LacZ gene (serves as control) and eGFP
Depositing lab: Larry Young. Depositing organization: Emory University. Publication: An AAV-CRISPR/Cas9 strategy for gene editing across divergent rodent species: Targeting neural oxytocin receptors as a proof of concept. Boender AJ, Boon M, Albers HE, Eck SR, Fricker BA, Kelly AM, LeDoux JE, Motta SC, Shrestha P, Taylor JH, Trainor BC, Triana-Del Rio R, Young LJ. Sci Adv. 2023 Jun 2;9(22):eadf4950. doi: 10.1126/sciadv.adf4950. Epub 2023 May 31. PubMed 37256960.
Backbone
  Vector backbone: pAAV
  Backbone manufacturer: Hetian Lei #85451
  Backbone size w/o insert (bp): 5163
  Total vector size (bp): 5183
  Modifications to backbone: addition of gRNA
  Vector type: Mammalian Expression, AAV, CRISPR
Growth in bacteria
  Bacterial resistance: Ampicillin, 100 μg/mL
  Growth temperature: 37°C
  Growth strain: NEB Stable
  Copy number: Unknown
Gene/Insert 1
  Gene/Insert name: sgRNA(CTRL) (alt name: sgRNA(LacZ))
  gRNA/shRNA sequence: GTGAGCGAGTAACAACCCGT
  Species: M. musculus (mouse), R. norvegicus (rat); prairie vole, california deer mouse, golden hamster, spiny mouse
  Insert size (bp): 20
  Promoter: CMV
  Cloning method: Restriction Enzyme; 5′ cloning site SapI (destroyed during cloning); 3′ cloning site SapI (destroyed during cloning)
  Sequencing primers: 5′ cgcgtgagggcctatttcc; 3′ Unknown
Gene/Insert 2
  Gene/Insert name: eGFP (alt name: enhanced green fluorescent protein)
  gRNA/shRNA sequence: N/A
  Species: Aequorea victoria
  Promoter: CMV
  Cloning method: Restriction Enzyme; 5′ cloning site XbaI (not destroyed); 3′ cloning site EcoR1 (not destroyed)
  Sequencing primers: 5′ Unknown; 3′ Unknown
Terms and licenses: Academic/Nonprofit Terms; Industry Terms: Not Available to Industry
How to cite: pAAV-U6-sgRNA(CTRL)-CMV-eGFP was a gift from Larry Young (Addgene plasmid # 194017 ; http://n2t.net/addgene:194017 ; RRID:Addgene_194017)
