[The description below was written by a language model from this plasmid's Addgene catalogue record and pLannotate feature annotations shown in this document.]
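Description:
pAAV-U6-sgRNA(CTRL)-CMV-eGFP is an adeno-associated virus transfer plasmid of about 5.2 kb, built on a pAAV backbone and classed as a mammalian expression, AAV and CRISPR vector. It is propagated in E. coli through a high-copy ColE1/pUC-type origin and selected with ampicillin via the β-lactamase gene and its own promoter. An f1 phage origin is also present. The payload lies between AAV2 inverted terminal repeats, which are the cis elements needed for replication and packaging of the intervening DNA into AAV particles. The right-hand ITR is annotated in full, whereas the left one is detected only as short fragments in the sequencing result. A recombination-deficient growth strain is recorded, which is common for ITR-containing plasmids.

Two independent expression units sit between the ITRs. A human U6 RNA polymerase III promoter drives a 20-nt spacer, cloned through SapI sites that were destroyed in the process, fused to the Streptococcus pyogenes Cas9 guide RNA scaffold. The catalogue entry lists CMV as the promoter for this insert, but the plasmid name and feature table indicate that U6 drives it. The guide targets the bacterial LacZ gene and so serves as a non-targeting control in rodent cells. Downstream, the CMV immediate-early enhancer and promoter express EGFP, terminated by the human growth hormone polyadenylation signal, which marks transduced cells.

No Cas9 is encoded, so the nuclease must be supplied separately. The associated work used an AAV-CRISPR/Cas9 approach to edit neural oxytocin receptors across several rodent species, with this plasmid providing the matched control guide.
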