Features (pLannotate 1.2.2; 18 found; start..end, strand, type, name):
     12..39      +  repeat_region  AAV2 ITR (fragment): inverted terminal repeat of adeno-associated virus serotype 2 inverted
     68..95      +  repeat_region  AAV2 ITR (fragment): inverted terminal repeat of adeno-associated virus serotype 2 inverted
    145..385     +  promoter       U6 promoter: RNA polymerase III promoter for human U6 snRNA
    415..490     +  misc_RNA       gRNA scaffold: guide RNA scaffold for the Streptococcus pyogenes CRISPR/Cas9 system
    584..887     +  enhancer       CMV enhancer: human cytomegalovirus immediate early enhancer
    888..1091    +  promoter       CMV promoter: human cytomegalovirus (CMV) immediate early promoter
   1136..1852    +  CDS            EGFP: EGFP is a basic (constitutively fluorescent) green fluorescent protein published in 1996, derived from Aequorea victoria. It is reported to be a rapidly-maturing weak dimer with moderate acid sensitivity.
   1853..1870    +  misc_feature   MCS (fragment): multiple cloning site
   1882..1909    +  misc_feature   MCS (fragment): pBluescript multiple cloning site
   1931..2407    +  polyA_signal   hGH poly(A) signal: human growth hormone polyadenylation signal
   2447..2587    +  repeat_region  AAV2 ITR: inverted terminal repeat of adeno-associated virus serotype 2 inverted
   2592..2643    -  misc_feature   bom (fragment): basis of mobility region from pBR322
   2662..3117    +  rep_origin     f1 ori (sequence partly withheld): f1 bacteriophage origin of replication; arrow indicates direction of (+) strand synthesis
   3118..3167    -  misc_feature   bom (fragment): basis of mobility region from pBR322
   3269..3304    -  CDS            rop (fragment): Rop protein, which maintains plasmids at low copy number; rop
   3399..3503    +  promoter       AmpR promoter: bla
   3504..4364    +  CDS            AmpR: β-lactamase; bla; confers resistance to ampicillin, carbenicillin, and related antibiotics
   4535..5123    +  rep_origin     ori: high-copy-number ColE1/pMB1/pBR322/pUC origin of replication
>Addgene plasmid #194017 | pAAV-U6-sgRNA(CTRL)-CMV-eGFP | addgene full sequence | sequence record 382295 | Addgene NGS Result
CCTGCAGGCAGCTGCGCGCTCGCTCGCTCACTGAGGCCGCCCGGGCGTCGGGCGACCTTTGGTCGCCCGG
CCTCAGTGAGCGAGCGAGCGCGCAGAGAGGGAGTGGCCAACTCCATCACTAGGGGTTCCTGCGGCCGCAC
GCGTGAGGGCCTATTTCCCATGATTCCTTCATATTTGCATATACGATACAAGGCTGTTAGAGAGATAATT
GGAATTAATTTGACTGTAAACACAAAGATATTAGTACAAAATACGTGACGTAGAAAGTAATAATTTCTTG
GGTAGTTTGCAGTTTTAAAATTATGTTTTAAAATGGACTATCATATGCTTACCGTAACTTGAAAGTATTT
CGATTTCTTGGCTTTATATATCTTGTGGAAAGGACGAAACACCGGTGAGCGAGTAACAACCCGTGTTTTA
GAGCTAGAAATAGCAAGTTAAAATAAGGCTAGTCCGTTATCAACTTGAAAAAGTGGCACCGAGTCGGTGC
TTTTTTTCTAGAGGGTACCGGGGCCCGGTCGACTAGTTATTAATAGTAATCAATTACGGGGTCATTAGTT
CATAGCCCATATATGGAGTTCCGCGTTACATAACTTACGGTAAATGGCCCGCCTGGCTGACCGCCCAACG
ACCCCCGCCCATTGACGTCAATAATGACGTATGTTCCCATAGTAACGCCAATAGGGACTTTCCATTGACG
TCAATGGGTGGAGTATTTACGGTAAACTGCCCACTTGGCAGTACATCAAGTGTATCATATGCCAAGTACG
CCCCCTATTGACGTCAATGACGGTAAATGGCCCGCCTGGCATTATGCCCAGTACATGACCTTATGGGACT
TTCCTACTTGGCAGTACATCTACGTATTAGTCATCGCTATTACCATGGTGATGCGGTTTTGGCAGTACAT
CAATGGGCGTGGATAGCGGTTTGACTCACGGGGATTTCCAAGTCTCCACCCCATTGACGTCAATGGGAGT
TTGTTTTGGCACCAAAATCAACGGGACTTTCCAAAATGTCGTAACAACTCCGCCCCATTGACGCAAATGG
GCGGTAGGCGTGTACGGTGGGAGGTCTATATAAGCAGAGCTGGTTTAGTGAACCGTCAGATCCGCTAGCG
CTACCGGTCGCCACCATGGTGAGCAAGGGCGAGGAGCTGTTCACCGGGGTGGTGCCCATCCTGGTCGAGC
TGGACGGCGACGTAAACGGCCACAAGTTCAGCGTGTCCGGCGAGGGCGAGGGCGATGCCACCTACGGCAA
GCTGACCCTGAAGTTCATCTGCACCACCGGCAAGCTGCCCGTGCCCTGGCCCACCCTCGTGACCACCCTG
ACCTACGGCGTGCAGTGCTTCAGCCGCTACCCCGACCACATGAAGCAGCACGACTTCTTCAAGTCCGCCA
TGCCCGAAGGCTACGTCCAGGAGCGCACCATCTTCTTCAAGGACGACGGCAACTACAAGACCCGCGCCGA
GGTGAAGTTCGAGGGCGACACCCTGGTGAACCGCATCGAGCTGAAGGGCATCGACTTCAAGGAGGACGGC
AACATCCTGGGGCACAAGCTGGAGTACAACTACAACAGCCACAACGTCTATATCATGGCCGACAAGCAGA
AGAACGGCATCAAGGTGAACTTCAAGATCCGCCACAACATCGAGGACGGCAGCGTGCAGCTCGCCGACCA
CTACCAGCAGAACACCCCCATCGGCGACGGCCCCGTGCTGCTGCCCGACAACCACTACCTGAGCACCCAG
TCCGCCCTGAGCAAAGACCCCAACGAGAAGCGCGATCACATGGTCCTGCTGGAGTTCGTGACCGCCGCCG
GGATCACTCTCGGCATGGACGAGCTGTACAAGTCCGGACTCAGATCTCGATAACCTGCAGCGAATTCGAT
ATCAAGCTTATCGATACCGAGCGCTGCTCGAGAGATCTACGGGTGGCATCCCTGTGACCCCTCCCCAGTG
CCTCTCCTGGCCCTGGAAGTTGCCACTCCAGTGCCCACCAGCCTTGTCCTAATAAAATTAAGTTGCATCA
TTTTGTCTGACTAGGTGTCCTTCTATAATATTATGGGGTGGAGGGGGGTGGTATGGAGCAAGGGGCAAGT
TGGGAAGACAACCTGTAGGGCCTGCGGGGTCTATTGGGAACCAAGCTGGAGTGCAGTGGCACAATCTTGG
CTCACTGCAATCTCCGCCTCCTGGGTTCAAGCGATTCTCCTGCCTCAGCCTCCCGAGTTGTTGGGATTCC
AGGCATGCATGACCAGGCTCAGCTAATTTTTGTTTTTTTGGTAGAGACGGGGTTTCACCATATTGGCCAG
GCTGGTCTCCAACTCCTAATCTCAGGTGATCTACCCACCTTGGCCTCCCAAATTGCTGGGATTACAGGCG
TGAACCACTGCTCCCTTCCCTGTCCTTCTGATTTTGTAGGTAACCACGTGCGGACCGAGCGGCCGCAGGA
ACCCCTAGTGATGGAGTTGGCCACTCCCTCTCTGCGCGCTCGCTCGCTCACTGAGGCCGGGCGACCAAAG
GTCGCCCGACGCCCGGGCTTTGCCCGGGCGGCCTCAGTGAGCGAGCGAGCGCGCAGCTGCCTGCAGGGGC
GCCTGATGCGGTATTTTCTCCTTACGCATCTGTGCGGTATTTCACACCGCATA
[95 nt withheld, positions 2644-2738]
T
[46 nt withheld, positions 2740-2785]
C
[141 nt withheld, positions 2787-2927]
CCTTTGACGTTGGAGTCCACGTTCTTT
[37 nt withheld, positions 2955-2991]
ACTCTATCTCGGGCTATTCTTTTGATTTATAAGGGATTTTGCCGATTTCGGTCTATTGGTTAAAAAATGA
GCTGATTTAACAAAAATTTAACGCGAATTTTAACAAAATATTAACGTTTACAATTTTATGGTGCACTCTC
AGTACAATCTGCTCTGATGCCGCATAGTTAAGCCAGCCCCGACACCCGCCAACACCCGCTGACGCGCCCT
GACGGGCTTGTCTGCTCCCGGCATCCGCTTACAGACAAGCTGTGACCGTCTCCGGGAGCTGCATGTGTCA
GAGGTTTTCACCGTCATCACCGAAACGCGCGAGACGAAAGGGCCTCGTGATACGCCTATTTTTATAGGTT
AATGTCATGATAATAATGGTTTCTTAGACGTCAGGTGGCACTTTTCGGGGAAATGTGCGCGGAACCCCTA
TTTGTTTATTTTTCTAAATACATTCAAATATGTATCCGCTCATGAGACAATAACCCTGATAAATGCTTCA
ATAATATTGAAAAAGGAAGAGTATGAGTATTCAACATTTCCGTGTCGCCCTTATTCCCTTTTTTGCGGCA
TTTTGCCTTCCTGTTTTTGCTCACCCAGAAACGCTGGTGAAAGTAAAAGATGCTGAAGATCAGTTGGGTG
CACGAGTGGGTTACATCGAACTGGATCTCAACAGCGGTAAGATCCTTGAGAGTTTTCGCCCCGAAGAACG
TTTTCCAATGATGAGCACTTTTAAAGTTCTGCTATGTGGCGCGGTATTATCCCGTATTGACGCCGGGCAA
GAGCAACTCGGTCGCCGCATACACTATTCTCAGAATGACTTGGTTGAGTACTCACCAGTCACAGAAAAGC
ATCTTACGGATGGCATGACAGTAAGAGAATTATGCAGTGCTGCCATAACCATGAGTGATAACACTGCGGC
CAACTTACTTCTGACAACGATCGGAGGACCGAAGGAGCTAACCGCTTTTTTGCACAACATGGGGGATCAT
GTAACTCGCCTTGATCGTTGGGAACCGGAGCTGAATGAAGCCATACCAAACGACGAGCGTGACACCACGA
TGCCTGTAGCAATGGCAACAACGTTGCGCAAACTATTAACTGGCGAACTACTTACTCTAGCTTCCCGGCA
ACAATTAATAGACTGGATGGAGGCGGATAAAGTTGCAGGACCACTTCTGCGCTCGGCCCTTCCGGCTGGC
TGGTTTATTGCTGATAAATCTGGAGCCGGTGAGCGTGGGTCTCGCGGTATCATTGCAGCACTGGGGCCAG
ATGGTAAGCCCTCCCGTATCGTAGTTATCTACACGACGGGGAGTCAGGCAACTATGGATGAACGAAATAG
ACAGATCGCTGAGATAGGTGCCTCACTGATTAAGCATTGGTAACTGTCAGACCAAGTTTACTCATATATA
CTTTAGATTGATTTAAAACTTCATTTTTAATTTAAAAGGATCTAGGTGAAGATCCTTTTTGATAATCTCA
TGACCAAAATCCCTTAACGTGAGTTTTCGTTCCACTGAGCGTCAGACCCCGTAGAAAAGATCAAAGGATC
TTCTTGAGATCCTTTTTTTCTGCGCGTAATCTGCTGCTTGCAAACAAAAAAACCACCGCTACCAGCGGTG
GTTTGTTTGCCGGATCAAGAGCTACCAACTCTTTTTCCGAAGGTAACTGGCTTCAGCAGAGCGCAGATAC
CAAATACTGTTCTTCTAGTGTAGCCGTAGTTAGGCCACCACTTCAAGAACTCTGTAGCACCGCCTACATA
CCTCGCTCTGCTAATCCTGTTACCAGTGGCTGCTGCCAGTGGCGATAAGTCGTGTCTTACCGGGTTGGAC
TCAAGACGATAGTTACCGGATAAGGCGCAGCGGTCGGGCTGAACGGGGGGTTCGTGCACACAGCCCAGCT
TGGAGCGAACGACCTACACCGAACTGAGATACCTACAGCGTGAGCTATGAGAAAGCGCCACGCTTCCCGA
AGGGAGAAAGGCGGACAGGTATCCGGTAAGCGGCAGGGTCGGAACAGGAGAGCGCACGAGGGAGCTTCCA
GGGGGAAACGCCTGGTATCTTTATAGTCCTGTCGGGTTTCGCCACCTCTGACTTGAGCGTCGATTTTTGT
GATGCTCGTCAGGGGGGCGGAGCCTATGGAAAAACGCCAGCAACGCGGCCTTTTTACGGTTCCTGGCCTT
TTGCTGGCCTTTTGCTCACATGT
